>Addgene plasmid #158547 | CMV-mito-CitronRH | addgene full sequence | sequence record 309048 | Addgene NGS Result
GACGGATCGGGAGATCTCCCGATCCCCTATGGTGCACTCTCAGTACAATCTGCTCTGATGCCGCATAGTT
AAGCCAGTATCTGCTCCCTGCTTGTGTGTTGGAGGTCGCTGAGTAGTGCGCGAGCAAAATTTAAGCTACA
ACAAGGCAAGGCTTGACCGACAATTGCATGAAGAATCTGCTTAGGGTTAGGCGTTTTGCGCTGCTTCGCG
ATGTACGGGCCAGATATACGCGTTGACATTGATTATTGACTAGTTATTAATAGTAATCAATTACGGGGTC
ATTAGTTCATAGCCCATATATGGAGTTCCGCGTTACATAACTTACGGTAAATGGCCCGCCTGGCTGACCG
CCCAACGACCCCCGCCCATTGACGTCAATAATGACGTATGTTCCCATAGTAACGCCAATAGGGACTTTCC
ATTGACGTCAATGGGTGGAGTATTTACGGTAAACTGCCCACTTGGCAGTACATCAAGTGTATCATATGCC
AAGTACGCCCCCTATTGACGTCAATGACGGTAAATGGCCCGCCTGGCATTATGCCCAGTACATGACCTTA
TGGGACTTTCCTACTTGGCAGTACATCTACGTATTAGTCATCGCTATTACCATGGTGATGCGGTTTTGGC
AGTACATCAATGGGCGTGGATAGCGGTTTGACTCACGGGGATTTCCAAGTCTCCACCCCATTGACGTCAA
TGGGAGTTTGTTTTGGCACCAAAATCAACGGGACTTTCCAAAATGTCGTAACAACTCCGCCCCATTGACG
CAAATGGGCGGTAGGCGTGTACGGTGGGAGGTCTATATAAGCAGAGCTCTCTGGCTAACTAGAGAACCCA
CTGCTTACTGGCTTATCGAAATTAATACGACTCACTATAGGGAGACCCAAGCTGGCTAGCGTTTAAACGG
GCCCTCTAGACTCGAGCATGTCTGTTCTGACTCCTCTGCTGCTCCGGGGTCTCACAGGTTCCGCAAGAAG
ACTCCCCGTGCCTAGGGCCAAAATTCATTCACTGGGGGACCCCATGAGCGTGCTCACCCCACTCCTGCTG
CGGGGGCTGACCGGCAGCGCTAGGCGGCTGCCAGTCCCCAGGGCCAAGATCCACAGTCTCGGCGATCCCA
AGGATCCAACCATGGTGAGCAAGGGCGAGGAGCTGTTCACCGGGGTGGTGCCCATCCTGGCCGAGCTGGA
CGGCGACGTAAACGGCCACAAGTTCAGCGTGTCCGGCGAGGGTGAGGGCGATGCCACCTACGGCAAGTTG
ACCATGAAGTTCATCTGCACCACCGGCAAGCTGCCCGTGCCCTGGCCCACCCTCGTGACCACCCTGACCT
ACGGCGTGCAGTGCTTCAGCCGCTACCCCGACCACATGAGGCAGCACGACTTCTTCAAGTCCGCCATGCC
CGAAGGCTACATCCAGGAGCGCACCATCTTCTTCAAGGGCGACGGCAACTACAAGACCCGCGCCGAGGTG
AAGTTCGAGGGCGACACCCTGGTGAACCGCATCGAACTGAAGGGCGCCGACTTCAGGGAGGACGGCAACA
TCCTGGGGCACAAGCTGGTGTACAACATGGTGACCGAGGAGCGTCTGCATCATCAGGTCGGGCAACGGGC
GCTGATTCAGGCGATGCAGATTTCGACGATGCCAGAGCTGGTGGAGGCAGTGCAGAAACGCGATCTCGCC
AGGATCAAAGCCCTTATCGACCCCATGCGTTCGTTCCCCGACGCCACCTACATCACCGTCGGTGATGCCA
GCGGCCAGGCCCTCTATGCCGTCAATCCTGATGAAATCGGCAAATCGATGGTAGGCGGCGATAGCGATGA
GGCGTTGATAAACGCTAAAGGCTACGTGTCAGTGCGCAAAGGCTCGCTGGGATCGTCGCTGCGCGGTAAA
TCGCCGATTCTGGACGCAACCGGCAGGGTGGTCGGCATTGTGTCGGTAGGCTATACCATTGAGCAACTGG
AATCGAATTTGGTCTATATCAAGGCCGACAAACAGAAGAACGGCATCAAGGCGAACTTCCACGTCCGCCA
CAACATCGAGGACGGCGGCGTGCAGCTCGCCTACCACTACCAGCAGAACACCCCCATCGGCGACGGCCCC
GTGCTGCTGCCCGACAACCACTACCTGAGCGTGCAGTCCGAGCTTTCGAAAGACCCCAACGAGAAGCGCG
ATCACATGGTCCTGCAGGAGCACGTGACCGCCGCCGGGATCACTCTCGGCATGGCCGAGCTGTACAAGTA
AAAGCTTAAGTTTAAACCGCTGATCAGCCTCGACTGTGCCTTCTAGTTGCCAGCCATCTGTTGTTTGCCC
CTCCCCCGTGCCTTCCTTGACCCTGGAAGGTGCCACTCCCACTGTCCTTTCCTAATAAAATGAGGAAATT
GCATCGCATTGTCTGAGTAGGTGTCATTCTATTCTGGGGGGTGGGGTGGGGCAGGACAGCAAGGGGGAGG
ATTGGGAAGACAATAGCAGGCATGCTGGGGATGCGGTGGGCTCTATGGCTTCTGAGGCGGAAAGAACCAG
CTGGGGCTCTAGGGGGTATCCCC
[124 nt withheld, positions 2544-2667]
C
[91 nt withheld, positions 2669-2759]
A
[49 nt withheld, positions 2761-2809]
CCTTTGACGTTGGAGTCCACGTTCTTT
[37 nt withheld, positions 2837-2873]
ACCCTATCTCGGTCTATTCTTTTGATTTATAAGGGATTTTGCCGATTTCGGCCTATTGGTTAAAAAATGA
GCTGATTTAACAAAAATTTAACGCGAATTAATTCTGTGGAATGTGTGTCAGTTAGGGTGTGGAAAGTCCC
CAGGCTCCCCAGCAGGCAGAAGTATGCAAAGCATGCATCTCAATTAGTCAGCAACCAGGTGTGGAAAGTC
CCCAGGCTCCCCAGCAGGCAGAAGTATGCAAAGCATGCATCTCAATTAGTCAGCAACCATAGTCCCGCCC
CTAACTCCGCCCATCCCGCCCCTAACTCCGCCCAGTTCCGCCCATTCTCCGCCCCATGGCTGACTAATTT
TTTTTATTTATGCAGAGGCCGAGGCCGCCTCTGCCTCTGAGCTATTCCAGAAGTAGTGAGGAGGCTTTTT
TGGAGGCCTAGGCTTTTGCAAAAAGCTCCCGGGAGCTTGTATATCCATTTTCGGATCTGATCAAGAGACA
GGATGAGGATCGTTTCGCATGATTGAACAAGATGGATTGCACGCAGGTTCTCCGGCCGCTTGGGTGGAGA
GGCTATTCGGCTATGACTGGGCACAACAGACAATCGGCTGCTCTGATGCCGCCGTGTTCCGGCTGTCAGC
GCAGGGGCGCCCGGTTCTTTTTGTCAAGACCGACCTGTCCGGTGCCCTGAATGAACTGCAGGACGAGGCA
GCGCGGCTATCGTGGCTGGCCACGACGGGCGTTCCTTGCGCAGCTGTGCTCGACGTTGTCACTGAAGCGG
GAAGGGACTGGCTGCTATTGGGCGAAGTGCCGGGGCAGGATCTCCTGTCATCTCACCTTGCTCCTGCCGA
GAAAGTATCCATCATGGCTGATGCAATGCGGCGGCTGCATACGCTTGATCCGGCTACCTGCCCATTCGAC
CACCAAGCGAAACATCGCATCGAGCGAGCACGTACTCGGATGGAAGCCGGTCTTGTCGATCAGGATGATC
TGGACGAAGAGCATCAGGGGCTCGCGCCAGCCGAACTGTTCGCCAGGCTCAAGGCGCGCATGCCCGACGG
CGAGGATCTCGTCGTGACCCATGGCGATGCCTGCTTGCCGAATATCATGGTGGAAAATGGCCGCTTTTCT
GGATTCATCGACTGTGGCCGGCTGGGTGTGGCGGACCGCTATCAGGACATAGCGTTGGCTACCCGTGATA
TTGCTGAAGAGCTTGGCGGCGAATGGGCTGACCGCTTCCTCGTGCTTTACGGTATCGCCGCTCCCGATTC
GCAGCGCATCGCCTTCTATCGCCTTCTTGACGAGTTCTTCTGAGCGGGACTCTGGGGTTCGAAATGACCG
ACCAAGCGACGCCCAACCTGCCATCACGAGATTTCGATTCCACCGCCGCCTTCTATGAAAGGTTGGGCTT
CGGAATCGTTTTCCGGGACGCCGGCTGGATGATCCTCCAGCGCGGGGATCTCATGCTGGAGTTCTTCGCC
CACCCCAACTTGTTTATTGCAGCTTATAATGGTTACAAATAAAGCAATAGCATCACAAATTTCACAAATA
AAGCATTTTTTTCACTGCATTCTAGTTGTGGTTTGTCCAAACTCATCAATGTATCTTATCATGTCTGTAT
ACCGTCGACCTCTAGCTAGAGCTTGGCGTAATCATGGTCATAGCTGTTTCCTGTGTGAAATTGTTATCCG
CTCACAATTCCACACAACATACGAGCCGGAAGCATAAAGTGTAAAGCCTGGGGTGCCTAATGAGTGAGCT
AACTCACATTAATTGCGTTGCGCTCACTGCCCGCTTTCCAGTCGGGAAACCTGTCGTGCCAGCTGCATTA
ATGAATCGGCCAACGCGCGGGGAGAGGCGGTTTGCGTATTGGGCGCTCTTCCGCTTCCTCGCTCACTGAC
TCGCTGCGCTCGGTCGTTCGGCTGCGGCGAGCGGTATCAGCTCACTCAAAGGCGGTAATACGGTTATCCA
CAGAATCAGGGGATAACGCAGGAAAGAACATGTGAGCAAAAGGCCAGCAAAAGGCCAGGAACCGTAAAAA
GGCCGCGTTGCTGGCGTTTTTCCATAGGCTCCGCCCCCCTGACGAGCATCACAAAAATCGACGCTCAAGT
CAGAGGTGGCGAAACCCGACAGGACTATAAAGATACCAGGCGTTTCCCCCTGGAAGCTCCCTCGTGCGCT
CTCCTGTTCCGACCCTGCCGCTTACCGGATACCTGTCCGCCTTTCTCCCTTCGGGAAGCGTGGCGCTTTC
TCATAGCTCACGCTGTAGGTATCTCAGTTCGGTGTAGGTCGTTCGCTCCAAGCTGGGCTGTGTGCACGAA
CCCCCCGTTCAGCCCGACCGCTGCGCCTTATCCGGTAACTATCGTCTTGAGTCCAACCCGGTAAGACACG
ACTTATCGCCACTGGCAGCAGCCACTGGTAACAGGATTAGCAGAGCGAGGTATGTAGGCGGTGCTACAGA
GTTCTTGAAGTGGTGGCCTAACTACGGCTACACTAGAAGAACAGTATTTGGTATCTGCGCTCTGCTGAAG
CCAGTTACCTTCGGAAAAAGAGTTGGTAGCTCTTGATCCGGCAAACAAACCACCGCTGGTAGCGGTGGTT
TTTTTGTTTGCAAGCAGCAGATTACGCGCAGAAAAAAAGGATCTCAAGAAGATCCTTTGATCTTTTCTAC
GGGGTCTGACGCTCAGTGGAACGAAAACTCACGTTAAGGGATTTTGGTCATGAGATTATCAAAAAGGATC
TTCACCTAGATCCTTTTAAATTAAAAATGAAGTTTTAAATCAATCTAAAGTATATATGAGTAAACTTGGT
CTGACAGTTACCAATGCTTAATCAGTGAGGCACCTATCTCAGCGATCTGTCTATTTCGTTCATCCATAGT
TGCCTGACTCCCCGTCGTGTAGATAACTACGATACGGGAGGGCTTACCATCTGGCCCCAGTGCTGCAATG
ATACCGCGAGACCCACGCTCACCGGCTCCAGATTTATCAGCAATAAACCAGCCAGCCGGAAGGGCCGAGC
GCAGAAGTGGTCCTGCAACTTTATCCGCCTCCATCCAGTCTATTAATTGTTGCCGGGAAGCTAGAGTAAG
TAGTTCGCCAGTTAATAGTTTGCGCAACGTTGTTGCCATTGCTACAGGCATCGTGGTGTCACGCTCGTCG
TTTGGTATGGCTTCATTCAGCTCCGGTTCCCAACGATCAAGGCGAGTTACATGATCCCCCATGTTGTGCA
AAAAAGCGGTTAGCTCCTTCGGTCCTCCGATCGTTGTCAGAAGTAAGTTGGCCGCAGTGTTATCACTCAT
GGTTATGGCAGCACTGCATAATTCTCTTACTGTCATGCCATCCGTAAGATGCTTTTCTGTGACTGGTGAG
TACTCAACCAAGTCATTCTGAGAATAGTGTATGCGGCGACCGAGTTGCTCTTGCCCGGCGTCAATACGGG
ATAATACCGCGCCACATAGCAGAACTTTAAAAGTGCTCATCATTGGAAAACGTTCTTCGGGGCGAAAACT
CTCAAGGATCTTACCGCTGTTGAGATCCAGTTCGATGTAACCCACTCGTGCACCCAACTGATCTTCAGCA
TCTTTTACTTTCACCAGCGTTTCTGGGTGAGCAAAAACAGGAAGGCAAAATGCCGCAAAAAAGGGAATAA
GGGCGACACGGAAATGTTGAATACTCATACTCTTCCTTTTTCAATATTATTGAAGCATTTATCAGGGTTA
TTGTCTCATGAGCGGATACATATTTGAATGTATTTAGAAAAATAAACAAATAGGGGTTCCGCGCACATTT
CCCCGAAAAGTGCCACCTGACGTC
Features (pLannotate 1.2.2; 23 found; start..end, strand, type, name):
     28..80      -  misc_feature   bom (fragment): basis of mobility region from pBR322
    235..614     +  enhancer       CMV enhancer: human cytomegalovirus immediate early enhancer
    615..818     +  promoter       CMV promoter: human cytomegalovirus (CMV) immediate early promoter
    814..847     +  LTR            5' LTR (truncated) (fragment): truncated 5' long terminal repeat (LTR) from HIV-1
    863..881     +  promoter       T7 promoter: promoter for bacteriophage T7 RNA polymerase
    928..1014    +  CDS            COX8A (fragment): COX8A_HUMAN - Also known as COX8, COX8L. Experimental evidence at protein level: Swiss-Prot protein existence level 1. Component of the cytochrome c oxidase, the last enzyme in the mitochondrial electron transport chain which drives oxidative phosphorylation. The respiratory chain contains 3 multisubunit complexes succinate dehydrogenase (complex II, CII), ubiquinol- cytochrome c oxidoreductase (cytochrome b-c1 complex, complex III, CIII) and cytochrome c oxidase (complex IV, CIV), that cooperate to transfer electrons derived from NADH and succinate to molecular oxygen, creating an electrochem
   1132..1566    +  CDS            EGFP (fragment): the original enhanced GFP (Yang et al., 1996) mammalian codon-optimized
   1570..1962    +  CDS            citA (fragment): CITA_KLEPN - Experimental evidence at protein level: Swiss-Prot protein existence level 1. Member of the two-component regulatory system CitA/CitB. Probably activates CitB by phosphorylation. The periplasmic domain binds H-citrate(2-), which is essential for induction of the citrate- fermentation genes. From Klebsiella pneumoniae.
   1972..2238    +  CDS            cEGFP (fragment): cEGFP is a basic (constitutively fluorescent) green fluorescent protein published in 2008, derived from Aequorea victoria.
   2274..2498    +  polyA_signal   bGH poly(A) signal: bovine growth hormone polyadenylation signal
   2502..2523    +  promoter       SV40 promoter (fragment): SV40 enhancer and early promoter
   2544..2972    +  rep_origin     f1 ori (sequence partly withheld): f1 bacteriophage origin of replication; arrow indicates direction of (+) strand synthesis
   2986..3315    +  promoter       SV40 promoter: SV40 enhancer and early promoter
   3382..4173    +  CDS            neo: KKA2_KLEPN - Also known as kan, nptII. Experimental evidence at protein level: Swiss-Prot protein existence level 1. Resistance to kanamycin, neomycin, paromomycin, ribostamycin, butirosin and gentamicin B. From Klebsiella pneumoniae.
   4197..4355    +  CDS            ble (fragment): BLE_KLEPN - Experimental evidence at protein level: Swiss-Prot protein existence level 1. Binding protein with a strong affinity to the bleomycin family of antibiotics. Binds to CL990; an antimitotic-antibiotic compound. From Klebsiella pneumoniae.
   4350..4471    +  polyA_signal   SV40 poly(A) signal: SV40 polyadenylation signal
   4544..4560    -  protein_bind   lac operator: The lac repressor binds to the lac operator to inhibit transcription in E. coli. This inhibition can be relieved by adding lactose or isopropyl-β-D-thiogalactopyranoside (IPTG). lac repressor encoded by lacI
   4568..4598    -  promoter       lac promoter: promoter for the E. coli lac operon
   4613..4634    -  protein_bind   CAP binding site: CAP binding activates transcription in the presence of cAMP. E. coli catabolite activator protein
   4647..4739    -  CDS            lacI (fragment): lac repressor; lacI; The lac repressor binds to the lac operator to inhibit transcription in E. coli. This inhibition can be relieved by adding lactose or isopropyl-β-D-thiogalactopyranoside (IPTG).
   4922..5510    -  rep_origin     ori: high-copy-number ColE1/pMB1/pBR322/pUC origin of replication
   5681..6541    -  CDS            AmpR: β-lactamase; bla; confers resistance to ampicillin, carbenicillin, and related antibiotics
   6542..6646    -  promoter       AmpR promoter: bla
