[The description below was written by a language model from this plasmid's Addgene catalogue record and pLannotate feature annotations shown in this document.]
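Description:
CMV-mito-CitronRH is a mammalian expression plasmid built on the pcDNA3.1 backbone (about 6.7 kb in the sequenced record) that encodes a mitochondria-targeted, non-binding variant of a direct-response fluorescent citrate biosensor. It is propagated in E. coli through a high-copy ColE1/pUC-type origin with ampicillin selection from the β-lactamase gene. An f1 origin is also present. For mammalian cells, the backbone carries an SV40 early promoter driving the neomycin/kanamycin phosphotransferase gene with an SV40 polyadenylation signal, a cassette that in principle allows G418 selection of stable transfectants. Short annotated fragments such as an HIV-1 LTR piece, ble, lacI and the lac promoter/operator region appear to be backbone remnants or partial matches by the annotation software rather than functional parts.

The payload lies between the CMV immediate-early enhancer/promoter and the bovine growth hormone polyadenylation signal, with a T7 promoter just upstream of the coding region. The open reading frame begins with a fragment of human COX8A, whose presequence is commonly used to direct fusion proteins to the mitochondrial matrix. The sensor follows, with the citrate-binding periplasmic domain of the Klebsiella pneumoniae histidine kinase CitA inserted between two GFP-derived segments. In this single-fluorescent-protein design, ligand binding in the working sensor would alter fluorescence intensity. The RH variant is described as non-binding, although the record does not specify the mutations responsible. It therefore most plausibly serves as a negative control for citrate-independent fluorescence changes when imaging mitochondrial citrate. The depositor notes an A2V substitution in CitronRH that is not known to affect function.
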