Addgene plasmid #158547: CMV-mito-CitronRH
Purpose: Mitochondria-targeted nonbinding variant of direct-response citrate sensor
Depositing lab: Robert Campbell. Publication: High-Performance Intensiometric Direct- and Inverse-Response Genetically Encoded Biosensors for Citrate. Zhao Y, Shen Y, Wen Y, Campbell RE. ACS Cent Sci. 2020 Aug 26;6(8):1441-1450. doi: 10.1021/acscentsci.0c00518. Epub 2020 Jul 9. PubMed 32875085.
Backbone
  Vector backbone: pcDNA3.1
  Backbone size w/o insert (bp): 5500
  Total vector size (bp): 6600
  Vector type: Mammalian Expression
Growth in bacteria
  Bacterial resistance: Ampicillin, 100 μg/mL
  Growth temperature: 37°C
  Growth strain: DH5alpha
  Copy number: Unknown
Gene/Insert
  Gene/Insert name: CitronRH
  Insert size (bp): 1100
  Promoter: cmv
  Cloning method: Restriction Enzyme; 5′ cloning site BamH1 (unknown if destroyed); 3′ cloning site HindIII (unknown if destroyed)
  Sequencing primers: 5′ TAATACGACTCACTATAGGG; 3′ TAGAAGGCACAGTCGAGG
Terms and licenses: Academic/Nonprofit Terms; Industry Terms: Not Available to Industry
Depositor comments: Please note: Plasmid contains an A2V mutation in CitronRH. This mutation is not known to affect plasmid function.
How to cite: CMV-mito-CitronRH was a gift from Robert Campbell (Addgene plasmid # 158547 ; http://n2t.net/addgene:158547 ; RRID:Addgene_158547)
